>Addgene plasmid #175219 | pCfB8587 | depositor partial sequence | sequence record 339727 | YML038C
ATGAATAGGACTGTCTTTTTGGCATTTGTATTTGGATGGTATTTCTGTTCAATAGCTCTCTCCATATACA
ATAGATGGATGTTCGATCCGAAGGACGGATTGGGTATTGGGTATCCCGTGTTGGTGACAACATTCCATCA
GGCTACTTTATGGTTACTATCCGGCATATACATTAAGCTCAGGCATAAGCCAGTGAAAAACGTTTTAAGA
AAGAATAATGGTTTTAACTGGAGTTTTTTTCTAAAATTTTTACTCCCTACGGCAGTCGCTTCTGCAGGTG
ATATCGGGCTCAGTAACGTTTCCTTCCAGTATGTTCCCTTGACAATTTATACAATTATCAAATCTTCGAG
CATAGCTTTTGTCCTTTTATTCGGCTGTATCTTCAAGCTAGAAAAGTTTCATTGGAAGTTGGCACTTTCA
GTAATAATTATGTTTGTTGGTGTAGCATTAATGGTTTTCAAACCAAGCGATTCCACCAGTACCAAAAACG
ACCAAGCCTTGGTCATTTTTGGCAGCTTTCTTGTCCTAGCAAGTAGCTGTCTTTCTGGGTTAAGGTGGGT
TTATACGCAGTTGATGCTTAGGAACAACCCAATTCAAACTAACACCGCTGCAGCAGTAGAGGAATCTGAT
GGTGCCCTTTTCACGGAAAATGAAGATAATGTCGATAATGAACCTGTTGTTAACCTCGCCAATAACAAAA
TGCTGGAGAATTTTGGAGAATCCAAGCCTCACCCAATTCATACAATCCACCAGTTAGCTCCTATAATGGG
CATTACTCTGTTGCTTACCTCGCTACTTGTGGAAAAACCATTTCCTGGTATATTCAGCTCTAGCATATTT
AGGCTTGATACGAGCAATGGCGGTGTCGGCACGGAAACTACCGTCCTATCCATTGTGAGGGGTATTGTTT
TGTTAATTTTACCTGGTTTTGCAGTCTTTTTGTTGACAATTTGTGAGTTTAGTATTTTGGAGCAAACGCC
CGTGCTGACCGTATCTATTGTGGGTATAGTGAAGGAACTTTTGACGGTAATATTTGGTATAATTATTCTT
TCTGAAAGATTAAGTGGTTTTTACAATTGGTTAGGAATGCTTATTATTATGGCAGATGTATGCTATTATA
ATTACTTCAGATATAAGCAAGATCTATTACAAAAATATCATTCAGTTTCGACACAAGATAATCGTAACGA
GTTAAAGGGATTTCAAGACTTCGAACAGTTAGGAAGCAAGAAAATCGCACCATATTCTATTAGTGTCGAC
CTAACAAATCAAGAGTATGAGCTTGATATGATTGCTCAAAACGTTAGTCGTTCATCCCAGCAGGTCTGA
