[The description below was written by a language model from this plasmid's Addgene catalogue record.]
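Description:
pCfB8587 is a Xenopus oocyte expression vector built on the pNB1u/pLIFE016 backbone (about 3.1 kb without insert). It is not meant to drive expression directly in cells. Instead, it serves as a template for in vitro transcription, and the resulting mRNA is injected into Xenopus laevis oocytes. The plasmid is maintained in E. coli as a high-copy construct under ampicillin selection. The record does not name the origin of replication, and no feature table is provided, so backbone elements beyond those listed in the catalogue fields cannot be described.

The insert is the Saccharomyces cerevisiae open reading frame YML038C, placed downstream of a T7 promoter so that T7 RNA polymerase can transcribe it in vitro. The vector supplies a template-encoded polyA tract at the 3′ end of the insert. The catalogue lists this as a C-terminal "tag", but it is a feature of the transcript rather than of the protein, and such tails generally aid the stability and translation of injected mRNA in oocytes. No epitope tag or reporter fusion is recorded. The gene was introduced by USER cloning, which uses a PacI/Nt.BbvCI cassette in the backbone to create the single-stranded overhangs needed for ligation-independent insertion of uracil-containing PCR products. Whether the sites survive cloning is not stated.

The associated publication concerns deorphanizing yeast solute carriers for secondary uptake of xenobiotic compounds. This suggests the construct was used to express the YML038C product heterologously in oocytes for transport assays. The record itself does not describe the protein's function or substrates.
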