Addgene plasmid #175219: pCfB8587
Purpose: Xenopus oocyte expression vector containing YML038C. Contains T7 RNA polymerase binding site, and adds polyA tail to YML038C. Used for generation of mRNA, for injection into xenopus laevis oocytes.
Depositing lab: Irina Borodina. Depositing organization: Danmarks Tekniske Universitet. Publication: Deorphanizing solute carriers in Saccharomyces cerevisiae for secondary uptake of xenobiotic compounds. Moller-Hansen I, Saez-Saez J, van der Hoek SA, Dyekjaer JD, Christensen HB, Wright Muelas M, O'Hagan S, Kell DB, Borodina I. Front Microbiol. 2024 Apr 12;15:1376653. doi: 10.3389/fmicb.2024.1376653. PubMed 38680917.
Backbone
  Vector backbone: pNB1u/pLIFE016
  Backbone size w/o insert (bp): 3099
  Vector type: mRNA expression, injection into xenopus oocytes
Growth in bacteria
  Bacterial resistance: Ampicillin, 100 μg/mL
  Growth temperature: 37°C
  Growth strain: DH5alpha
  Copy number: High Copy
Gene/Insert
  Gene/Insert name: YML038C
  Species: S. cerevisiae (budding yeast)
  Promoter: T7
  Tag / fusion protein: PolyA (C terminal on insert)
  Cloning method: Restriction Enzyme; 5′ cloning site PacI/Nt.BbvCI (unknown if destroyed); 3′ cloning site USER cloning (unknown if destroyed)
  Sequencing primers: 5′ AAGGCGATTAAGTTGGGT; 3′ GTGTTCTTGAGGCTGGTTTA
Terms and licenses: Academic/Nonprofit Terms; Industry Terms: Not Available to Industry
Depositor comments: Generated by USER cloning
How to cite: pCfB8587 was a gift from Irina Borodina (Addgene plasmid # 175219 ; http://n2t.net/addgene:175219 ; RRID:Addgene_175219)
